Addgene plasmid #210268: EGFP-NIP45 delta-N1
Purpose: Inducible expression of N-terminally EGFP-tagged NIP45 delta-N1 resistant to siRNA. Use with Flp-In T-Rex system.
Depositing lab: Niels Mailand. Depositing organization: University of Copenhagen. Publication: The SUMO-NIP45 pathway processes toxic DNA catenanes to prevent mitotic failure. Hertz EPT, Vega IA, Kruse T, Wang Y, Hendriks IA, Bizard AH, Eugui-Anta A, Hay RT, Nielsen ML, Nilsson J, Hickson ID, Mailand N. Nat Struct Mol Biol. 2023 Jul 20. doi: 10.1038/s41594-023-01045-0. PubMed 37474739.
Backbone
  Vector backbone: pcDNA5/FRT/TO/EGFP-N
  Backbone manufacturer: Invitrogen
  Vector type: Mammalian Expression
  Selectable markers: Hygromycin ; Blasticidin
Growth in bacteria
  Bacterial resistance: Ampicillin, 100 μg/mL
  Growth temperature: 37°C
  Growth strain: DH5alpha
  Copy number: High Copy
Gene/Insert
  Gene/Insert name: NIP45 delta-N1 (aa 208-419) siRES
  Species: Synthetic
  Mutation: delta-N1, siRES
  Entrez Gene: NFATC2IP (a.k.a. ESC2, NIP45, RAD60)
  Promoter: CMV/TetO2
  Tag / fusion protein: EGFP (N terminal on backbone)
  Cloning method: Restriction Enzyme; 5′ cloning site KpnI (not destroyed); 3′ cloning site NotI (not destroyed)
  Sequencing primers: 5′ CMV-F; 3′ BGH-R
Terms and licenses: Academic/Nonprofit Terms; Industry Terms: Not Available to Industry
How to cite: EGFP-NIP45 delta-N1 was a gift from Niels Mailand (Addgene plasmid # 210268 ; http://n2t.net/addgene:210268 ; RRID:Addgene_210268)
