[The description below was written by a language model from this plasmid's Addgene catalogue record and pLannotate feature annotations shown in this document.]
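Description:
EGFP-NIP45 delta-N1 is a mammalian expression plasmid built on the Invitrogen pcDNA5/FRT/TO backbone carrying an N-terminal EGFP tag, designed for use with the Flp-In T-REx system. In bacteria it is maintained at high copy through a ColE1/pUC-type origin and selected with ampicillin via the β-lactamase gene. The sequenced record is about 6.5 kb.

The expression cassette is driven by the CMV enhancer/promoter followed by two tet operator sites (the short "PLtetO-1" and "TRE3GV" fragments in the automated annotation correspond to this CMV/TetO2 arrangement). Transcription is therefore repressed in cells expressing the Tet repressor and is switched on by adding tetracycline or doxycycline. Downstream sits EGFP fused in frame to a truncated human NIP45 (NFATC2IP) coding sequence cloned between KpnI and NotI, and the cassette ends in a bGH polyadenylation signal. The delta-N1 insert encodes residues 208–419, so it lacks the N-terminal portion of the protein. It is a synthetic version carrying changes that make it resistant to siRNA; the targeted siRNA is not specified in the record.

Following the cassette is an FRT site directly upstream of a hygromycin resistance gene with an SV40 poly(A) signal. The table annotates no full promoter for this gene. This fits the Flp-In design, in which FLP-mediated integration at a genomic FRT site places the gene under a resident promoter and allows hygromycin selection of isogenic single-copy integrants. The blasticidin marker listed in the catalogue has no counterpart in the feature table and presumably refers to maintenance of the Tet repressor in the host line. The construct suits knockdown-and-complementation experiments, in which endogenous NIP45 is depleted and replaced by the inducible, fluorescent truncation mutant.
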