Features (pLannotate 1.2.2; 22 found; start..end, strand, type, name):
    134..513     +  enhancer       CMV enhancer: human cytomegalovirus immediate early enhancer
    514..717     +  promoter       CMV promoter: human cytomegalovirus (CMV) immediate early promoter
    719..738     +  promoter       PLtetO-1 promoter (fragment): modified phage lambda PL promoter with tet operator sites (Lutz and Bujard, 1997)
    740..759     +  promoter       PLtetO-1 promoter (fragment): modified phage lambda PL promoter with tet operator sites (Lutz and Bujard, 1997)
    767..800     +  promoter       TRE3GV promoter (fragment): 3rd-generation Tet-responsive promoter that can be activated by binding of Tet-On® 3G, optimized for retroviral and lentiviral vectors
    888..1604    +  CDS            EGFP: EGFP is a basic (constitutively fluorescent) green fluorescent protein published in 1996, derived from Aequorea victoria. It is reported to be a rapidly-maturing weak dimer with moderate acid sensitivity.
   1668..2291    +  CDS            NFATC2IP (fragment): NF2IP_HUMAN - Also known as NIP45. Experimental evidence at protein level: Swiss-Prot protein existence level 1. In T-helper 2 (Th2) cells, regulates the magnitude of NFAT- driven transcription of a specific subset of cytokine genes, including IL3, IL4, IL5 and IL13, but not IL2. Recruits PRMT1 to the IL4 promoter; this leads to enhancement of histone H4 'Arg-3'-methylation and facilitates subsequent histone acetylation at the IL4 locus, thus promotes robust cytokine expression (By similarity). Down-regulates formation of poly-SUMO chains by UBE2I/UBC9 (By similarity). From Homo sapiens (Human
   2345..2569    +  polyA_signal   bGH poly(A) signal: bovine growth hormone polyadenylation signal
   2573..2594    +  promoter       SV40 promoter (fragment): SV40 enhancer and early promoter
   2615..2848    +  rep_origin     f1 ori (fragment) (sequence partly withheld): f1 bacteriophage origin of replication; arrow indicates direction of (+) strand synthesis
   2853..2900    +  protein_bind   FRT: FLP-mediated recombination occurs in the 8-bp core sequence TCTAGAAA (Turan and Bode, 2011). FLP recombinase from the Saccharomyces cerevisiae 2μ plasmid
   2908..3930    +  CDS            HygR: aminoglycoside phosphotransferase from E. coli; aph(4)-Ia; confers resistance to hygromycin
   3940..4065    +  CDS            ble (fragment): BLE_KLEPN - Experimental evidence at protein level: Swiss-Prot protein existence level 1. Binding protein with a strong affinity to the bleomycin family of antibiotics. Binds to CL990; an antimitotic-antibiotic compound. From Klebsiella pneumoniae.
   4060..4181    +  polyA_signal   SV40 poly(A) signal: SV40 polyadenylation signal
   4254..4270    -  protein_bind   lac operator: The lac repressor binds to the lac operator to inhibit transcription in E. coli. This inhibition can be relieved by adding lactose or isopropyl-β-D-thiogalactopyranoside (IPTG). lac repressor encoded by lacI
   4278..4308    -  promoter       lac promoter: promoter for the E. coli lac operon
   4323..4344    -  protein_bind   CAP binding site: CAP binding activates transcription in the presence of cAMP. E. coli catabolite activator protein
   4357..4449    -  CDS            lacI (fragment): lac repressor; lacI; The lac repressor binds to the lac operator to inhibit transcription in E. coli. This inhibition can be relieved by adding lactose or isopropyl-β-D-thiogalactopyranoside (IPTG).
   4632..5220    -  rep_origin     ori: high-copy-number ColE1/pMB1/pBR322/pUC origin of replication
   5391..6251    -  CDS            AmpR: β-lactamase; bla; confers resistance to ampicillin, carbenicillin, and related antibiotics
   6252..6356    -  promoter       AmpR promoter: bla
   6415..6467    -  misc_feature   bom (fragment): basis of mobility region from pBR322
>Addgene plasmid #210268 | EGFP-NIP45 delta-N1 | addgene full sequence | sequence record 416607 | Addgene NGS Result
GAGGTCGCTGAGTAGTGCGCGAGCAAAATTTAAGCTACAACAAGGCAAGGCTTGACCGACAATTGCATGA
AGAATCTGCTTAGGGTTAGGCGTTTTGCGCTGCTTCGCGATGTACGGGCCAGATATACGCGTTGACATTG
ATTATTGACTAGTTATTAATAGTAATCAATTACGGGGTCATTAGTTCATAGCCCATATATGGAGTTCCGC
GTTACATAACTTACGGTAAATGGCCCGCCTGGCTGACCGCCCAACGACCCCCGCCCATTGACGTCAATAA
TGACGTATGTTCCCATAGTAACGCCAATAGGGACTTTCCATTGACGTCAATGGGTGGAGTATTTACGGTA
AACTGCCCACTTGGCAGTACATCAAGTGTATCATATGCCAAGTACGCCCCCTATTGACGTCAATGACGGT
AAATGGCCCGCCTGGCATTATGCCCAGTACATGACCTTATGGGACTTTCCTACTTGGCAGTACATCTACG
TATTAGTCATCGCTATTACCATGGTGATGCGGTTTTGGCAGTACATCAATGGGCGTGGATAGCGGTTTGA
CTCACGGGGATTTCCAAGTCTCCACCCCATTGACGTCAATGGGAGTTTGTTTTGGCACCAAAATCAACGG
GACTTTCCAAAATGTCGTAACAACTCCGCCCCATTGACGCAAATGGGCGGTAGGCGTGTACGGTGGGAGG
TCTATATAAGCAGAGCTCTCCCTATCAGTGATAGAGATCTCCCTATCAGTGATAGAGATCGTCGACGAGC
TCGTTTAGTGAACCGTCAGATCGCCTGGAGACGCCATCCACGCTGTTTTGACCTCCATAGAAGACACCGG
GACCGATCCAGCCTCCGGACTCTAGCGTTTAAACTTAAGCTTCCACCATGGTGAGCAAGGGCGAGGAGCT
GTTCACCGGGGTGGTGCCCATCCTGGTCGAGCTGGACGGCGACGTAAACGGCCACAAGTTCAGCGTGTCC
GGCGAGGGCGAGGGCGATGCCACCTACGGCAAGCTGACCCTGAAGTTCATCTGCACCACCGGCAAGCTGC
CCGTGCCCTGGCCCACCCTCGTGACCACCCTGACCTACGGCGTGCAGTGCTTCAGCCGCTACCCCGACCA
CATGAAGCAGCACGACTTCTTCAAGTCCGCCATGCCCGAAGGCTACGTCCAGGAGCGCACCATCTTCTTC
AAGGACGACGGCAACTACAAGACCCGCGCCGAGGTGAAGTTCGAGGGCGACACCCTGGTGAACCGCATCG
AGCTGAAGGGCATCGACTTCAAGGAGGACGGCAACATCCTGGGGCACAAGCTGGAGTACAACTACAACAG
CCACAACGTCTATATCATGGCCGACAAGCAGAAGAACGGCATCAAGGTGAACTTCAAGATCCGCCACAAC
ATCGAGGACGGCAGCGTGCAGCTCGCCGACCACTACCAGCAGAACACCCCCATCGGCGACGGCCCCGTGC
TGCTGCCCGACAACCACTACCTGAGCACCCAGTCCGCCCTGAGCAAAGACCCCAACGAGAAGCGCGATCA
CATGGTCCTGCTGGAGTTCGTGACCGCCGCCGGGATCACTCTCGGCATGGACGAGCTGTACAAGAAGCTT
GGTACCGGCGAAGGGCAAGGGCAAGGGCAAGGGCCGGGCCGCGGCAAAAGCAGAACGCATACTCGGGCAC
TCAAGAAGTTAAGTGAGGTGAACAAGCGCCTCCAGGATCTCCGTTCCTGTCTGAGCCCCAAGCCACCTCA
GGGTCAAGAGCAACAGGGCCAAGAGGATGAAGTGGTCTTGGTGGAAGGGCCCACCCTCCCAGAGACCCCC
CGACTCTTCCCACTCAAAATCCGTTGCCGGGCTGACCTGGTCAGATTGCCCCTCAGGATGTCGGAGCCCC
TGCAGAGTGTGGTGGACCACATGGCCACCCACCTTGGGGTGTCCCCAAGCAGGATCCTTTTGCTTTTTGG
AGAGACAGAGCTATCACCTACTGCCACTCCCAGGACCCTAAAGCTCGGAGTGGCTGACATCATTGACTGT
GTGGTACTAACAAGTTCTCCAGAGGCCACAGAGACGTCCCAACAGCTCCAGCTCCGGGTGCAGGGAAAGG
AGAAACACCAGACACTGGAAGTCTCACTGTCTCGAGATTCCCCTCTAAAGACCCTCATGTCCCACTATGA
GGAGGCCATGGGACTGTCGGGACGGAAGCTCTCCTTCTTCTTTGATGGGACAAAGCTTTCAGGCAGGGAG
CTGCCAGCTGACCTGGGCATGGAATCTGGGGACCTCATTGAGGTCTGGGGCTGAGCGGCCGCTCGAGTCT
AGAGGGCCCGTTTAAACCCGCTGATCAGCCTCGACTGTGCCTTCTAGTTGCCAGCCATCTGTTGTTTGCC
CCTCCCCCGTGCCTTCCTTGACCCTGGAAGGTGCCACTCCCACTGTCCTTTCCTAATAAAATGAGGAAAT
TGCATCGCATTGTCTGAGTAGGTGTCATTCTATTCTGGGGGGTGGGGTGGGGCAGGACAGCAAGGGGGAG
GATTGGGAAGACAATAGCAGGCATGCTGGGGATGCGGTGGGCTCTATGGCTTCTGAGGCGGAAAGAACCA
GCTGGGGCTCTAGGGGGTATCCCC
[124 nt withheld, positions 2615-2738]
C
[91 nt withheld, positions 2740-2830]
AGGGTGATGGTTCACGTACCTAGAAGTTCCTATTCCGAAGTTCCTATTCTCTAGAAAGTATAGGAACTTC
CTTGGCCAAAAAGCCTGAACTCACCGCGACGTCTGTCGAGAAGTTTCTGATCGAAAAGTTCGACAGCGTC
TCCGACCTGATGCAGCTCTCGGAGGGCGAAGAATCTCGTGCTTTCAGCTTCGATGTAGGAGGGCGTGGAT
ATGTCCTGCGGGTAAATAGCTGCGCCGATGGTTTCTACAAAGATCGTTATGTTTATCGGCACTTTGCATC
GGCCGCGCTCCCGATTCCGGAAGTGCTTGACATTGGGGAATTCAGCGAGAGCCTGACCTATTGCATCTCC
CGCCGTGCACAGGGTGTCACGTTGCAAGACCTGCCTGAAACCGAACTGCCCGCTGTTCTGCAGCCGGTCG
CGGAGGCCATGGATGCGATCGCTGCGGCCGATCTTAGCCAGACGAGCGGGTTCGGCCCATTCGGACCGCA
AGGAATCGGTCAATACACTACATGGCGTGATTTCATATGCGCGATTGCTGATCCCCATGTGTATCACTGG
CAAACTGTGATGGACGACACCGTCAGTGCGTCCGTCGCGCAGGCTCTCGATGAGCTGATGCTTTGGGCCG
AGGACTGCCCCGAAGTCCGGCACCTCGTGCACGCGGATTTCGGCTCCAACAATGTCCTGACGGACAATGG
CCGCATAACAGCGGTCATTGACTGGAGCGAGGCGATGTTCGGGGATTCCCAATACGAGGTCGCCAACATC
TTCTTCTGGAGGCCGTGGTTGGCTTGTATGGAGCAGCAGACGCGCTACTTCGAGCGGAGGCATCCGGAGC
TTGCAGGATCGCCGCGGCTCCGGGCGTATATGCTCCGCATTGGTCTTGACCAACTCTATCAGAGCTTGGT
TGACGGCAATTTCGATGATGCAGCTTGGGCGCAGGGTCGATGCGACGCAATCGTCCGATCCGGAGCCGGG
ACTGTCGGGCGTACACAAATCGCCCGCAGAAGCGCGGCCGTCTGGACCGATGGCTGTGTAGAAGTACTCG
CCGATAGTGGAAACCGACGCCCCAGCACTCGTCCGAGGGCAAAGGAATAGCACGTACTACGAGATTTCGA
TTCCACCGCCGCCTTCTATGAAAGGTTGGGCTTCGGAATCGTTTTCCGGGACGCCGGCTGGATGATCCTC
CAGCGCGGGGATCTCATGCTGGAGTTCTTCGCCCACCCCAACTTGTTTATTGCAGCTTATAATGGTTACA
AATAAAGCAATAGCATCACAAATTTCACAAATAAAGCATTTTTTTCACTGCATTCTAGTTGTGGTTTGTC
CAAACTCATCAATGTATCTTATCATGTCTGTATACCGTCGACCTCTAGCTAGAGCTTGGCGTAATCATGG
TCATAGCTGTTTCCTGTGTGAAATTGTTATCCGCTCACAATTCCACACAACATACGAGCCGGAAGCATAA
AGTGTAAAGCCTGGGGTGCCTAATGAGTGAGCTAACTCACATTAATTGCGTTGCGCTCACTGCCCGCTTT
CCAGTCGGGAAACCTGTCGTGCCAGCTGCATTAATGAATCGGCCAACGCGCGGGGAGAGGCGGTTTGCGT
ATTGGGCGCTCTTCCGCTTCCTCGCTCACTGACTCGCTGCGCTCGGTCGTTCGGCTGCGGCGAGCGGTAT
CAGCTCACTCAAAGGCGGTAATACGGTTATCCACAGAATCAGGGGATAACGCAGGAAAGAACATGTGAGC
AAAAGGCCAGCAAAAGGCCAGGAACCGTAAAAAGGCCGCGTTGCTGGCGTTTTTCCATAGGCTCCGCCCC
CCTGACGAGCATCACAAAAATCGACGCTCAAGTCAGAGGTGGCGAAACCCGACAGGACTATAAAGATACC
AGGCGTTTCCCCCTGGAAGCTCCCTCGTGCGCTCTCCTGTTCCGACCCTGCCGCTTACCGGATACCTGTC
CGCCTTTCTCCCTTCGGGAAGCGTGGCGCTTTCTCATAGCTCACGCTGTAGGTATCTCAGTTCGGTGTAG
GTCGTTCGCTCCAAGCTGGGCTGTGTGCACGAACCCCCCGTTCAGCCCGACCGCTGCGCCTTATCCGGTA
ACTATCGTCTTGAGTCCAACCCGGTAAGACACGACTTATCGCCACTGGCAGCAGCCACTGGTAACAGGAT
TAGCAGAGCGAGGTATGTAGGCGGTGCTACAGAGTTCTTGAAGTGGTGGCCTAACTACGGCTACACTAGA
AGAACAGTATTTGGTATCTGCGCTCTGCTGAAGCCAGTTACCTTCGGAAAAAGAGTTGGTAGCTCTTGAT
CCGGCAAACAAACCACCGCTGGTAGCGGTGGTTTTTTTGTTTGCAAGCAGCAGATTACGCGCAGAAAAAA
AGGATCTCAAGAAGATCCTTTGATCTTTTCTACGGGGTCTGACGCTCAGTGGAACGAAAACTCACGTTAA
GGGATTTTGGTCATGAGATTATCAAAAAGGATCTTCACCTAGATCCTTTTAAATTAAAAATGAAGTTTTA
AATCAATCTAAAGTATATATGAGTAAACTTGGTCTGACAGTTACCAATGCTTAATCAGTGAGGCACCTAT
CTCAGCGATCTGTCTATTTCGTTCATCCATAGTTGCCTGACTCCCCGTCGTGTAGATAACTACGATACGG
GAGGGCTTACCATCTGGCCCCAGTGCTGCAATGATACCGCGAGACCCACGCTCACCGGCTCCAGATTTAT
CAGCAATAAACCAGCCAGCCGGAAGGGCCGAGCGCAGAAGTGGTCCTGCAACTTTATCCGCCTCCATCCA
GTCTATTAATTGTTGCCGGGAAGCTAGAGTAAGTAGTTCGCCAGTTAATAGTTTGCGCAACGTTGTTGCC
ATTGCTACAGGCATCGTGGTGTCACGCTCGTCGTTTGGTATGGCTTCATTCAGCTCCGGTTCCCAACGAT
CAAGGCGAGTTACATGATCCCCCATGTTGTGCAAAAAAGCGGTTAGCTCCTTCGGTCCTCCGATCGTTGT
CAGAAGTAAGTTGGCCGCAGTGTTATCACTCATGGTTATGGCAGCACTGCATAATTCTCTTACTGTCATG
CCATCCGTAAGATGCTTTTCTGTGACTGGTGAGTACTCAACCAAGTCATTCTGAGAATAGTGTATGCGGC
GACCGAGTTGCTCTTGCCCGGCGTCAATACGGGATAATACCGCGCCACATAGCAGAACTTTAAAAGTGCT
CATCATTGGAAAACGTTCTTCGGGGCGAAAACTCTCAAGGATCTTACCGCTGTTGAGATCCAGTTCGATG
TAACCCACTCGTGCACCCAACTGATCTTCAGCATCTTTTACTTTCACCAGCGTTTCTGGGTGAGCAAAAA
CAGGAAGGCAAAATGCCGCAAAAAAGGGAATAAGGGCGACACGGAAATGTTGAATACTCATACTCTTCCT
TTTTCAATATTATTGAAGCATTTATCAGGGTTATTGTCTCATGAGCGGATACATATTTGAATGTATTTAG
AAAAATAAACAAATAGGGGTTCCGCGCACATTTCCCCGAAAAGTGCCACCTGACGTCGACGGATCGGGAG
ATCTCCCGATCCCCTATGGTGCACTCTCAGTACAATCTGCTCTGATGCCGCATAGTTAAGCCAGTATCTG
CTCCCTGCTTGTGTGTTG
